Addgene plasmid #125584: pMF1707
Purpose: Expresses cytosolic roGFP2 (c-roGFP2) in mammalian cells
Depositing lab: Marc Fransen. Depositing organization: Katholieke Universiteit Leuven. Publication: Intraperoxisomal redox balance in mammalian cells: oxidative stress and interorganellar cross-talk. Ivashchenko O, Van Veldhoven PP, Brees C, Ho YS, Terlecky SR, Fransen M. Mol Biol Cell. 2011 May;22(9):1440-51. doi: 10.1091/mbc.E10-11-0919. Epub 2011 Mar 3. PubMed 21372177.
Backbone
  Vector backbone: pEGFP-N1
  Backbone manufacturer: Clontech
  Backbone size w/o insert (bp): 4010
  Total vector size (bp): 4733
  Modifications to backbone: Removal of the HindIII/NotI fragment
  Vector type: Mammalian Expression
  Selectable markers: Neomycin (select with G418)
Growth in bacteria
  Bacterial resistance: Kanamycin, 50 μg/mL
  Growth temperature: 37°C
  Growth strain: DH5alpha
  Growth instructions: Depositing lab recommends using Top10F' cells
  Copy number: High Copy
Gene/Insert
  Gene/Insert name: c-roGFP2
  Species: Synthetic
  Insert size (bp): 723
  Promoter: CMV
  Cloning method: Restriction Enzyme; 5′ cloning site HindIII (not destroyed); 3′ cloning site NotI (not destroyed)
  Sequencing primers: 5′ pEGFP-N1-f; 3′ pEGFP-N1-r
Resource information
  A portion of this plasmid was derived from a plasmid made by: Dr. Jim Remington (Institute of Molecular Biology, Oregon, USA)
Terms and licenses: Academic/Nonprofit Terms; Industry Terms: Not Available to Industry
How to cite: pMF1707 was a gift from Marc Fransen (Addgene plasmid # 125584 ; http://n2t.net/addgene:125584 ; RRID:Addgene_125584)
