[The description below was written by a language model from this plasmid's Addgene catalogue record and pLannotate feature annotations shown in this document.]
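Description:
pMF1707 is a mammalian expression plasmid built on the Clontech pEGFP-N1 backbone, in which the original HindIII/NotI fragment (carrying EGFP) was removed and replaced by a synthetic 723 bp insert encoding cytosolic roGFP2 (c-roGFP2). It replicates at high copy in E. coli from a ColE1/pUC-type origin and also carries an f1 phage origin. A single Tn5 aminoglycoside phosphotransferase gene (NeoR/KanR) serves both hosts. A bacterial bla-type promoter drives it for kanamycin selection in bacteria, and the SV40 enhancer/early promoter with the HSV TK polyadenylation signal drives it for G418 selection of stably transfected mammalian cells.

The payload is transcribed from the human CMV immediate early enhancer and promoter and terminated by the SV40 poly(A) signal. The automated annotation labels the open reading frame as EGFP. This is expected, because roGFP2 is an EGFP-derived redox-sensitive variant that carries engineered surface cysteines. These form a reversible disulfide and shift the excitation spectrum according to the local thiol redox state, allowing ratiometric readout. No targeting signal is annotated, consistent with the stated cytosolic localisation. The short fragments annotated as large T antigen, ble and bGH poly(A) are most likely incidental matches to backbone sequence rather than functional elements.

The construct is used to express a cytosolic redox sensor in mammalian cells, and the associated work concerns redox balance in peroxisomes and cross-talk between organelles. Both full-sequence records are 4,684 nt and carry the same features from different start points, whereas the catalogue lists a slightly larger total of 4,733 bp.
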