Features (pLannotate 1.2.2; 14 found; start..end, strand, type, name):
     61..364     +  enhancer       CMV enhancer: human cytomegalovirus immediate early enhancer
    365..568     +  promoter       CMV promoter: human cytomegalovirus (CMV) immediate early promoter
    591..627     +  misc_feature   MCS (fragment): multiple cloning site
    631..1350    +  CDS            EGFP: the original enhanced GFP (Yang et al., 1996) mammalian codon-optimized
   1366..1449    +  CDS            large T antigen (fragment): large T antigen from SV40 (simian virus 40)
   1472..1593    +  polyA_signal   SV40 poly(A) signal: SV40 polyadenylation signal
   1627..2055    -  rep_origin     f1 ori (sequence partly withheld): f1 bacteriophage origin of replication; arrow indicates direction of (+) strand synthesis
   2082..2186    +  promoter       AmpR promoter: bla
   2188..2545    +  promoter       SV40 promoter: SV40 enhancer and early promoter
   2580..3374    +  CDS            NeoR/KanR: aminoglycoside phosphotransferase from Tn5; aph(3')-II (or nptII); confers resistance to neomycin, kanamycin, and G418 (Geneticin®)
   3395..3547    +  CDS            ble (fragment): BLE_KLEPN - Experimental evidence at protein level: Swiss-Prot protein existence level 1. Binding protein with a strong affinity to the bleomycin family of antibiotics. Binds to CL990; an antimitotic-antibiotic compound. From Klebsiella pneumoniae.
   3606..3653    +  polyA_signal   HSV TK poly(A) signal: herpes simplex virus thymidine kinase polyadenylation signal (Cole and Stacy, 1985)
   3744..3760    -  polyA_signal   bGH poly(A) signal (fragment): bovine growth hormone polyadenylation signal
   3982..4570    +  rep_origin     ori: high-copy-number ColE1/pMB1/pBR322/pUC origin of replication
>Addgene plasmid #125584 | pMF1707 | depositor full sequence | sequence record 240324 | pMF1707 sequence 4684 bps
TAGTTATTAATAGTAATCAATTACGGGGTCATTAGTTCATAGCCCATATATGGAGTTCCGCGTTACATAA
CTTACGGTAAATGGCCCGCCTGGCTGACCGCCCAACGACCCCCGCCCATTGACGTCAATAATGACGTATG
TTCCCATAGTAACGCCAATAGGGACTTTCCATTGACGTCAATGGGTGGAGTATTTACGGTAAACTGCCCA
CTTGGCAGTACATCAAGTGTATCATATGCCAAGTACGCCCCCTATTGACGTCAATGACGGTAAATGGCCC
GCCTGGCATTATGCCCAGTACATGACCTTATGGGACTTTCCTACTTGGCAGTACATCTACGTATTAGTCA
TCGCTATTACCATGGTGATGCGGTTTTGGCAGTACATCAATGGGCGTGGATAGCGGTTTGACTCACGGGG
ATTTCCAAGTCTCCACCCCATTGACGTCAATGGGAGTTTGTTTTGGCACCAAAATCAACGGGACTTTCCA
AAATGTCGTAACAACTCCGCCCCATTGACGCAAATGGGCGGTAGGCGTGTACGGTGGGAGGTCTATATAA
GCAGAGCTGGTTTAGTGAACCGTCAGATCCGCTAGCGCTACCGGACTCAGATCTCGAGCTCAAGCTTACC
ATGGTGAGCAAGGGCGAGGAGCTGTTCACCGGGGTGGTGCCCATCCTGGTCGAGCTGGACGGCGACGTAA
ACGGCCACAAGTTCAGCGTGTCCGGCGAGGGCGAGGGCGATGCCACCTACGGCAAGCTGACCCTGAAGTT
CATCTCCACCACCGGCAAGCTGCCCGTGCCCTGGCCCACCCTCGTGACCACCCTGACCTACGGCGTGCAG
TGCTTCAGCCGCTACCCTGACCACATGAAGCAGCACGACTTCTTCAAGTCCGCCATGCCCGAAGGCTACG
TCCAGGAGCGCACCATCTTCTTCAAGGACGACGGCAACTACAAGACCCGCGCCGAGGTGAAGTTCGAGGG
CGACACCCTGGTGAACCGCATCGAGCTGAAGGGCATCGACTTCAAGGAGGACGGCAACATCCTGGGGCAC
AAGCTGGAGTACAACTACAACTGCCACAACGTCTATATCATGGCCGACAAGCAGAAGAACGGCATCAAGG
TGAACTTCAAGATCCGCCACAACATCGAGGACGGCAGCGTGCAGCTCGCCGACCACTACCAGCAGAACAC
CCCCATCGGCGACGGCCCCGTGCTGCTGCCCGACAACCACTACCTGAGCACCTGCTCCGCCCTGAGCAAA
GACCCCAACGAGAAGCGCGATCACATGGTCCTGCTGGAGTTCGTGACCGCCGCCGGGATCACTCTCGGCA
TGGACGAGCTGTACAAGTAAGCGGCCGCGACTCTAGATCATAATCAGCCATACCACATTTGTAGAGGTTT
TACTTGCTTTAAAAAACCTCCCACACCTCCCCCTGAACCTGAAACATAAAATGAATGCAATTGTTGTTGT
TAACTTGTTTATTGCAGCTTATAATGGTTACAAATAAAGCAATAGCATCACAAATTTCACAAATAAAGCA
TTTTTTTCACTGCATTCTAGTTGTGGTTTGTCCAAACTCATCAATGTATCTTAAGGCGTAAATTGTAAGC
GTTAATATTTTGTTAAAATTCGCGTTAAATTTTTGTTAAATCAGCTCATTTTTTAACCAATAGGCCGAAA
TCGGCAAAATCCCTTATAAATCAAAAGAATAGACCGAGATAGGGT
[37 nt withheld, positions 1726-1762]
AAAGAACGTGGACTCCAACGTCAAAGG
[49 nt withheld, positions 1790-1838]
T
[91 nt withheld, positions 1840-1930]
G
[124 nt withheld, positions 1932-2055]
CAGGTGGCACTTTTCGGGGAAATGTGCGCGGAACCCCTATTTGTTTATTTTTCTAAATACATTCAAATAT
GTATCCGCTCATGAGACAATAACCCTGATAAATGCTTCAATAATATTGAAAAAGGAAGAGTCCTGAGGCG
GAAAGAACCAGCTGTGGAATGTGTGTCAGTTAGGGTGTGGAAAGTCCCCAGGCTCCCCAGCAGGCAGAAG
TATGCAAAGCATGCATCTCAATTAGTCAGCAACCAGGTGTGGAAAGTCCCCAGGCTCCCCAGCAGGCAGA
AGTATGCAAAGCATGCATCTCAATTAGTCAGCAACCATAGTCCCGCCCCTAACTCCGCCCATCCCGCCCC
TAACTCCGCCCAGTTCCGCCCATTCTCCGCCCCATGGCTGACTAATTTTTTTTATTTATGCAGAGGCCGA
GGCCGCCTCGGCCTCTGAGCTATTCCAGAAGTAGTGAGGAGGCTTTTTTGGAGGCCTAGGCTTTTGCAAA
GATCGATCAAGAGACAGGATGAGGATCGTTTCGCATGATTGAACAAGATGGATTGCACGCAGGTTCTCCG
GCCGCTTGGGTGGAGAGGCTATTCGGCTATGACTGGGCACAACAGACAATCGGCTGCTCTGATGCCGCCG
TGTTCCGGCTGTCAGCGCAGGGGCGCCCGGTTCTTTTTGTCAAGACCGACCTGTCCGGTGCCCTGAATGA
ACTGCAAGACGAGGCAGCGCGGCTATCGTGGCTGGCCACGACGGGCGTTCCTTGCGCAGCTGTGCTCGAC
GTTGTCACTGAAGCGGGAAGGGACTGGCTGCTATTGGGCGAAGTGCCGGGGCAGGATCTCCTGTCATCTC
ACCTTGCTCCTGCCGAGAAAGTATCCATCATGGCTGATGCAATGCGGCGGCTGCATACGCTTGATCCGGC
TACCTGCCCATTCGACCACCAAGCGAAACATCGCATCGAGCGAGCACGTACTCGGATGGAAGCCGGTCTT
GTCGATCAGGATGATCTGGACGAAGAGCATCAGGGGCTCGCGCCAGCCGAACTGTTCGCCAGGCTCAAGG
CGAGCATGCCCGACGGCGAGGATCTCGTCGTGACCCATGGCGATGCCTGCTTGCCGAATATCATGGTGGA
AAATGGCCGCTTTTCTGGATTCATCGACTGTGGCCGGCTGGGTGTGGCGGACCGCTATCAGGACATAGCG
TTGGCTACCCGTGATATTGCTGAAGAGCTTGGCGGCGAATGGGCTGACCGCTTCCTCGTGCTTTACGGTA
TCGCCGCTCCCGATTCGCAGCGCATCGCCTTCTATCGCCTTCTTGACGAGTTCTTCTGAGCGGGACTCTG
GGGTTCGAAATGACCGACCAAGCGACGCCCAACCTGCCATCACGAGATTTCGATTCCACCGCCGCCTTCT
ATGAAAGGTTGGGCTTCGGAATCGTTTTCCGGGACGCCGGCTGGATGATCCTCCAGCGCGGGGATCTCAT
GCTGGAGTTCTTCGCCCACCCTAGGGGGAGGCTAACTGAAACACGGAAGGAGACAATACCGGAAGGAACC
CGCGCTATGACGGCAATAAAAAGACAGAATAAAACGCACGGTGTTGGGTCGTTTGTTCATAAACGCGGGG
TTCGGTCCCAGGGCTGGCACTCTGTCGATACCCCACCGAGACCCCATTGGGGCCAATACGCCCGCGTTTC
TTCCTTTTCCCCACCCCACCCCCCAAGTTCGGGTGAAGGCCCAGGGCTCGCAGCCAACGTCGGGGCGGCA
GGCCCTGCCATAGCCTCAGGTTACTCATATATACTTTAGATTGATTTAAAACTTCATTTTTAATTTAAAA
GGATCTAGGTGAAGATCCTTTTTGATAATCTCATGACCAAAATCCCTTAACGTGAGTTTTCGTTCCACTG
AGCGTCAGACCCCGTAGAAAAGATCAAAGGATCTTCTTGAGATCCTTTTTTTCTGCGCGTAATCTGCTGC
TTGCAAACAAAAAAACCACCGCTACCAGCGGTGGTTTGTTTGCCGGATCAAGAGCTACCAACTCTTTTTC
CGAAGGTAACTGGCTTCAGCAGAGCGCAGATACCAAATACTGTCCTTCTAGTGTAGCCGTAGTTAGGCCA
CCACTTCAAGAACTCTGTAGCACCGCCTACATACCTCGCTCTGCTAATCCTGTTACCAGTGGCTGCTGCC
AGTGGCGATAAGTCGTGTCTTACCGGGTTGGACTCAAGACGATAGTTACCGGATAAGGCGCAGCGGTCGG
GCTGAACGGGGGGTTCGTGCACACAGCCCAGCTTGGAGCGAACGACCTACACCGAACTGAGATACCTACA
GCGTGAGCTATGAGAAAGCGCCACGCTTCCCGAAGGGAGAAAGGCGGACAGGTATCCGGTAAGCGGCAGG
GTCGGAACAGGAGAGCGCACGAGGGAGCTTCCAGGGGGAAACGCCTGGTATCTTTATAGTCCTGTCGGGT
TTCGCCACCTCTGACTTGAGCGTCGATTTTTGTGATGCTCGTCAGGGGGGCGGAGCCTATGGAAAAACGC
CAGCAACGCGGCCTTTTTACGGTTCCTGGCCTTTTGCTGGCCTTTTGCTCACATGTTCTTTCCTGCGTTA
TCCCCTGATTCTGTGGATAACCGTATTACCGCCATGCAT
