Features (pLannotate 1.2.2; 14 found; start..end, strand, type, name):
      1..204     +  promoter       CMV promoter: human cytomegalovirus (CMV) immediate early promoter
    227..263     +  misc_feature   MCS (fragment): multiple cloning site
    267..986     +  CDS            EGFP: the original enhanced GFP (Yang et al., 1996) mammalian codon-optimized
   1002..1085    +  CDS            large T antigen (fragment): large T antigen from SV40 (simian virus 40)
   1108..1229    +  polyA_signal   SV40 poly(A) signal: SV40 polyadenylation signal
   1263..1691    -  rep_origin     f1 ori (sequence partly withheld): f1 bacteriophage origin of replication; arrow indicates direction of (+) strand synthesis
   1718..1822    +  promoter       AmpR promoter: bla
   1824..2181    +  promoter       SV40 promoter: SV40 enhancer and early promoter
   2216..3010    +  CDS            NeoR/KanR: aminoglycoside phosphotransferase from Tn5; aph(3')-II (or nptII); confers resistance to neomycin, kanamycin, and G418 (Geneticin®)
   3031..3183    +  CDS            ble (fragment): BLE_KLEPN - Experimental evidence at protein level: Swiss-Prot protein existence level 1. Binding protein with a strong affinity to the bleomycin family of antibiotics. Binds to CL990; an antimitotic-antibiotic compound. From Klebsiella pneumoniae.
   3242..3289    +  polyA_signal   HSV TK poly(A) signal: herpes simplex virus thymidine kinase polyadenylation signal (Cole and Stacy, 1985)
   3380..3396    -  polyA_signal   bGH poly(A) signal (fragment): bovine growth hormone polyadenylation signal
   3618..4206    +  rep_origin     ori: high-copy-number ColE1/pMB1/pBR322/pUC origin of replication
   4381..4684    +  enhancer       CMV enhancer: human cytomegalovirus immediate early enhancer
>Addgene plasmid #125584 | pMF1707 | addgene full sequence | sequence record 245542 | Addgene NGS Result
GTGATGCGGTTTTGGCAGTACATCAATGGGCGTGGATAGCGGTTTGACTCACGGGGATTTCCAAGTCTCC
ACCCCATTGACGTCAATGGGAGTTTGTTTTGGCACCAAAATCAACGGGACTTTCCAAAATGTCGTAACAA
CTCCGCCCCATTGACGCAAATGGGCGGTAGGCGTGTACGGTGGGAGGTCTATATAAGCAGAGCTGGTTTA
GTGAACCGTCAGATCCGCTAGCGCTACCGGACTCAGATCTCGAGCTCAAGCTTACCATGGTGAGCAAGGG
CGAGGAGCTGTTCACCGGGGTGGTGCCCATCCTGGTCGAGCTGGACGGCGACGTAAACGGCCACAAGTTC
AGCGTGTCCGGCGAGGGCGAGGGCGATGCCACCTACGGCAAGCTGACCCTGAAGTTCATCTCCACCACCG
GCAAGCTGCCCGTGCCCTGGCCCACCCTCGTGACCACCCTGACCTACGGCGTGCAGTGCTTCAGCCGCTA
CCCTGACCACATGAAGCAGCACGACTTCTTCAAGTCCGCCATGCCCGAAGGCTACGTCCAGGAGCGCACC
ATCTTCTTCAAGGACGACGGCAACTACAAGACCCGCGCCGAGGTGAAGTTCGAGGGCGACACCCTGGTGA
ACCGCATCGAGCTGAAGGGCATCGACTTCAAGGAGGACGGCAACATCCTGGGGCACAAGCTGGAGTACAA
CTACAACTGCCACAACGTCTATATCATGGCCGACAAGCAGAAGAACGGCATCAAGGTGAACTTCAAGATC
CGCCACAACATCGAGGACGGCAGCGTGCAGCTCGCCGACCACTACCAGCAGAACACCCCCATCGGCGACG
GCCCCGTGCTGCTGCCCGACAACCACTACCTGAGCACCTGCTCCGCCCTGAGCAAAGACCCCAACGAGAA
GCGCGATCACATGGTCCTGCTGGAGTTCGTGACCGCCGCCGGGATCACTCTCGGCATGGACGAGCTGTAC
AAGTAAGCGGCCGCGACTCTAGATCATAATCAGCCATACCACATTTGTAGAGGTTTTACTTGCTTTAAAA
AACCTCCCACACCTCCCCCTGAACCTGAAACATAAAATGAATGCAATTGTTGTTGTTAACTTGTTTATTG
CAGCTTATAATGGTTACAAATAAAGCAATAGCATCACAAATTTCACAAATAAAGCATTTTTTTCACTGCA
TTCTAGTTGTGGTTTGTCCAAACTCATCAATGTATCTTAAGGCGTAAATTGTAAGCGTTAATATTTTGTT
AAAATTCGCGTTAAATTTTTGTTAAATCAGCTCATTTTTTAACCAATAGGCCGAAATCGGCAAAATCCCT
TATAAATCAAAAGAATAGACCGAGATAGGGT
[37 nt withheld, positions 1362-1398]
AAAGAACGTGGACTCCAACGTCAAAGG
[49 nt withheld, positions 1426-1474]
T
[91 nt withheld, positions 1476-1566]
G
[124 nt withheld, positions 1568-1691]
CAGGTGGCACTTTTCGGGGAAATGTGCGCGGAACCCCTATTTGTTTATTTTTCTAAATACATTCAAATAT
GTATCCGCTCATGAGACAATAACCCTGATAAATGCTTCAATAATATTGAAAAAGGAAGAGTCCTGAGGCG
GAAAGAACCAGCTGTGGAATGTGTGTCAGTTAGGGTGTGGAAAGTCCCCAGGCTCCCCAGCAGGCAGAAG
TATGCAAAGCATGCATCTCAATTAGTCAGCAACCAGGTGTGGAAAGTCCCCAGGCTCCCCAGCAGGCAGA
AGTATGCAAAGCATGCATCTCAATTAGTCAGCAACCATAGTCCCGCCCCTAACTCCGCCCATCCCGCCCC
TAACTCCGCCCAGTTCCGCCCATTCTCCGCCCCATGGCTGACTAATTTTTTTTATTTATGCAGAGGCCGA
GGCCGCCTCGGCCTCTGAGCTATTCCAGAAGTAGTGAGGAGGCTTTTTTGGAGGCCTAGGCTTTTGCAAA
GATCGATCAAGAGACAGGATGAGGATCGTTTCGCATGATTGAACAAGATGGATTGCACGCAGGTTCTCCG
GCCGCTTGGGTGGAGAGGCTATTCGGCTATGACTGGGCACAACAGACAATCGGCTGCTCTGATGCCGCCG
TGTTCCGGCTGTCAGCGCAGGGGCGCCCGGTTCTTTTTGTCAAGACCGACCTGTCCGGTGCCCTGAATGA
ACTGCAAGACGAGGCAGCGCGGCTATCGTGGCTGGCCACGACGGGCGTTCCTTGCGCAGCTGTGCTCGAC
GTTGTCACTGAAGCGGGAAGGGACTGGCTGCTATTGGGCGAAGTGCCGGGGCAGGATCTCCTGTCATCTC
ACCTTGCTCCTGCCGAGAAAGTATCCATCATGGCTGATGCAATGCGGCGGCTGCATACGCTTGATCCGGC
TACCTGCCCATTCGACCACCAAGCGAAACATCGCATCGAGCGAGCACGTACTCGGATGGAAGCCGGTCTT
GTCGATCAGGATGATCTGGACGAAGAGCATCAGGGGCTCGCGCCAGCCGAACTGTTCGCCAGGCTCAAGG
CGAGCATGCCCGACGGCGAGGATCTCGTCGTGACCCATGGCGATGCCTGCTTGCCGAATATCATGGTGGA
AAATGGCCGCTTTTCTGGATTCATCGACTGTGGCCGGCTGGGTGTGGCGGACCGCTATCAGGACATAGCG
TTGGCTACCCGTGATATTGCTGAAGAGCTTGGCGGCGAATGGGCTGACCGCTTCCTCGTGCTTTACGGTA
TCGCCGCTCCCGATTCGCAGCGCATCGCCTTCTATCGCCTTCTTGACGAGTTCTTCTGAGCGGGACTCTG
GGGTTCGAAATGACCGACCAAGCGACGCCCAACCTGCCATCACGAGATTTCGATTCCACCGCCGCCTTCT
ATGAAAGGTTGGGCTTCGGAATCGTTTTCCGGGACGCCGGCTGGATGATCCTCCAGCGCGGGGATCTCAT
GCTGGAGTTCTTCGCCCACCCTAGGGGGAGGCTAACTGAAACACGGAAGGAGACAATACCGGAAGGAACC
CGCGCTATGACGGCAATAAAAAGACAGAATAAAACGCACGGTGTTGGGTCGTTTGTTCATAAACGCGGGG
TTCGGTCCCAGGGCTGGCACTCTGTCGATACCCCACCGAGACCCCATTGGGGCCAATACGCCCGCGTTTC
TTCCTTTTCCCCACCCCACCCCCCAAGTTCGGGTGAAGGCCCAGGGCTCGCAGCCAACGTCGGGGCGGCA
GGCCCTGCCATAGCCTCAGGTTACTCATATATACTTTAGATTGATTTAAAACTTCATTTTTAATTTAAAA
GGATCTAGGTGAAGATCCTTTTTGATAATCTCATGACCAAAATCCCTTAACGTGAGTTTTCGTTCCACTG
AGCGTCAGACCCCGTAGAAAAGATCAAAGGATCTTCTTGAGATCCTTTTTTTCTGCGCGTAATCTGCTGC
TTGCAAACAAAAAAACCACCGCTACCAGCGGTGGTTTGTTTGCCGGATCAAGAGCTACCAACTCTTTTTC
CGAAGGTAACTGGCTTCAGCAGAGCGCAGATACCAAATACTGTTCTTCTAGTGTAGCCGTAGTTAGGCCA
CCACTTCAAGAACTCTGTAGCACCGCCTACATACCTCGCTCTGCTAATCCTGTTACCAGTGGCTGCTGCC
AGTGGCGATAAGTCGTGTCTTACCGGGTTGGACTCAAGACGATAGTTACCGGATAAGGCGCAGCGGTCGG
GCTGAACGGGGGGTTCGTGCACACAGCCCAGCTTGGAGCGAACGACCTACACCGAACTGAGATACCTACA
GCGTGAGCTATGAGAAAGCGCCACGCTTCCCGAAGGGAGAAAGGCGGACAGGTATCCGGTAAGCGGCAGG
GTCGGAACAGGAGAGCGCACGAGGGAGCTTCCAGGGGGAAACGCCTGGTATCTTTATAGTCCTGTCGGGT
TTCGCCACCTCTGACTTGAGCGTCGATTTTTGTGATGCTCGTCAGGGGGGCGGAGCCTATGGAAAAACGC
CAGCAACGCGGCCTTTTTACGGTTCCTGGCCTTTTGCTGGCCTTTTGCTCACATGTTCTTTCCTGCGTTA
TCCCCTGATTCTGTGGATAACCGTATTACCGCCATGCATTAGTTATTAATAGTAATCAATTACGGGGTCA
TTAGTTCATAGCCCATATATGGAGTTCCGCGTTACATAACTTACGGTAAATGGCCCGCCTGGCTGACCGC
CCAACGACCCCCGCCCATTGACGTCAATAATGACGTATGTTCCCATAGTAACGCCAATAGGGACTTTCCA
TTGACGTCAATGGGTGGAGTATTTACGGTAAACTGCCCACTTGGCAGTACATCAAGTGTATCATATGCCA
AGTACGCCCCCTATTGACGTCAATGACGGTAAATGGCCCGCCTGGCATTATGCCCAGTACATGACCTTAT
GGGACTTTCCTACTTGGCAGTACATCTACGTATTAGTCATCGCTATTACCATG
